>Addgene plasmid #62096 | pMuLE ENTR SV40 L3-L2 | depositor full sequence | sequence record 101385 | Full Sequence
AGCTTGGTACCGAGCTCGGATCCACTAGTAACGGCCGCCAGTGTGCTGGAATTCTGCAGATATCCATCAC
ACTGGCGGCCGCTCGAGCATGCATCTAGATACCCAGCTTTCTTGTACAAAGTTGGCATTATAAGAAAGCA
TTGCTTATCAATTTGTTGCAACGAACAGGTCACTATCAGTCAAAATAAAATCATTATTTGCCATCCAGCT
GCAGGGCGGCCGCGATATCCCCTATAGTGAGTCGTATTACATGGTCATAGCTGTTTCCTGGCAGCTCTGG
CCCGTGTCTCAAAATCTCTGATGTTACATTGCACAAGATAAAAATATATCATCATGAACAATAAAACTGT
CTGCTTACATAAACAGTAATACAAGGGGTGTTATGAGCCATATTCAACGGGAAACGTCGAGGCCGCGATT
AAATTCCAACATGGATGCTGATTTATATGGGTATAAATGGGCTCGCGATAATGTCGGGCAATCAGGTGCG
ACAATCTATCGCTTGTATGGGAAGCCCGATGCGCCAGAGTTGTTTCTGAAACATGGCAAAGGTAGCGTTG
CCAATGATGTTACAGATGAGATGGTCAGACTAAACTGGCTGACGGAATTTATGCCTCTTCCGACCATCAA
GCATTTTATCCGTACTCCTGATGATGCATGGTTACTCACCACTGCGATCCCCGGAAAAACAGCATTCCAG
GTATTAGAAGAATATCCTGATTCAGGTGAAAATATTGTTGATGCGCTGGCAGTGTTCCTGCGCCGGTTGC
ATTCGATTCCTGTTTGTAATTGTCCTTTTAACAGCGATCGCGTATTTCGTCTCGCTCAGGCGCAATCACG
AATGAATAACGGTTTGGTTGATGCGAGTGATTTTGATGACGAGCGTAATGGCTGGCCTGTTGAACAAGTC
TGGAAAGAAATGCATAAACTTTTGCCATTCTCACCGGATTCAGTCGTCACTCATGGTGATTTCTCACTTG
ATAACCTTATTTTTGACGAGGGGAAATTAATAGGTTGTATTGATGTTGGACGAGTCGGAATCGCAGACCG
ATACCAGGATCTTGCCATCCTATGGAACTGCCTCGGTGAGTTTTCTCCTTCATTACAGAAACGGCTTTTT
CAAAAATATGGTATTGATAATCCTGATATGAATAAATTGCAGTTTCATTTGATGCTCGATGAGTTTTTCT
AATCAGAATTGGTTAATTGGTTGTAACACTGGCAGAGCATTACGCTGACTTGACGGGACGGCGCAAGCTC
ATGACCAAAATCCCTTAACGTGAGTTACGCGTCGTTCCACTGAGCGTCAGACCCCGTAGAAAAGATCAAA
GGATCTTCTTGAGATCCTTTTTTTCTGCGCGTAATCTGCTGCTTGCAAACAAAAAAACCACCGCTACCAG
CGGTGGTTTGTTTGCCGGATCAAGAGCTACCAACTCTTTTTCCGAAGGTAACTGGCTTCAGCAGAGCGCA
GATACCAAATACTGTTCTTCTAGTGTAGCCGTAGTTAGGCCACCACTTCAAGAACTCTGTAGCACCGCCT
ACATACCTCGCTCTGCTAATCCTGTTACCAGTGGCTGCTGCCAGTGGCGATAAGTCGTGTCTTACCGGGT
TGGACTCAAGACGATAGTTACCGGATAAGGCGCAGCGGTCGGGCTGAACGGGGGGTTCGTGCACACAGCC
CAGCTTGGAGCGAACGACCTACACCGAACTGAGATACCTACAGCGTGAGCTATGAGAAAGCGCCACGCTT
CCCGAAGGGAGAAAGGCGGACAGGTATCCGGTAAGCGGCAGGGTCGGAACAGGAGAGCGCACGAGGGAGC
TTCCAGGGGGAAACGCCTGGTATCTTTATAGTCCTGTCGGGTTTCGCCACCTCTGACTTGAGCGTCGATT
TTTGTGATGCTCGTCAGGGGGGCGGAGCCTATGGAAAAACGCCAGCAACGCGGCCTTTTTACGGTTCCTG
GCCTTTTGCTGGCCTTTTGCTCACATGTTCTTTCCTGCGTTATCCCCTGATTCTGTGGATAACCGTATTA
CCGCCTTTGAGTGAGCTGATACCGCTCGCCGCAGCCGAACGACCGAGCGCAGCGAGTCAGTGAGCGAGGA
AGCGGAAGAGCGCCCAATACGCAAACCGCCTCTCCCCGCGCGTTGGCCGATTCATTAATGCAGCTGGCAC
GACAGGTTTCCCGACTGGAAAGCGGGCAGTGAGCGCAACGCAATTAATACGCGTACCGCTAGCCAGGAAG
AGTTTGTAGAAACGCAAAAAGGCCATCCGTCAGGATGGCCTTCTGCTTAGTTTGATGCCTGGCAGTTTAT
GGCGGGCGTCCTGCCCGCCACCCTCCGGGCCGTTGCTTCACAACGTTCAAATCCGCTCCCGGCGGATTTG
TCCTACTCAGGAGAGCGTTCACCGACAAACAACAGATAAAACGAAAGGCCCAGTCTTCCGACTGAGCCTT
TCGTTTTATTTGATGCCTGGCAGTTCCCTACTCTCGCGTTAACGCTAGCATGGATGTTTTCCCAGTCACG
ACGTTGTAAAACGACGGCCAGTCTTAAGCTCGGGCCCCAAATAATGATTTTATTTTGACTGATAGTGACC
TGTTCGTTGCAACAAATTGATGAGCAATGCTTTTTTATAATGCCAACTTTGTATAATAAAGTTGCTGTGG
AATGTGTGTCAGTTAGGGTGTGGAAAGTCCCCAGGCTCCCCAGCAGGCAGAAGTATGCAAAGCATGCATC
TCAATTAGTCAGCAACCAGGTGTGGAAAGTCCCCAGGCTCCCCAGCAGGCAGAAGTATGCAAAGCATGCA
TCTCAATTAGTCAGCAACCATAGTCCCGCCCCTAACTCCGCCCATCCCGCCCCTAACTCCGCCCAGTTCC
GCCCATTCTCCGCCCCATGGCTGACTAATTTTTTTTATTTATGCAGAGGCCGAGGCCGCCTCGGCCTCTG
AGCTATTCCAGAAGTAGTGAGGAGGCTTTTTTGGAGGCCTAGGCTTTTGCAAAA
Features (pLannotate 1.2.2; 10 found; start..end, strand, type, name):
    101..200     -  protein_bind   attL2: mutant version of attL; recombination site for the Gateway® LR reaction LR Clonase™
    231..249     -  promoter       T7 promoter: promoter for bacteriophage T7 RNA polymerase
    383..1192    +  CDS            KanR: aminoglycoside phosphotransferase; aph(3')-Ia; confers resistance to kanamycin in bacteria or G418 (Geneticin®) in eukaryotes
   1339..1927    +  rep_origin     ori: high-copy-number ColE1/pMB1/pBR322/pUC origin of replication
   2110..2202    +  CDS            lacI (fragment): lac repressor; lacI; The lac repressor binds to the lac operator to inhibit transcription in E. coli. This inhibition can be relieved by adding lactose or isopropyl-β-D-thiogalactopyranoside (IPTG).
   2257..2284    -  terminator     rrnB T2 terminator: transcription terminator T2 from the E. coli rrnB gene
   2416..2459    +  terminator     rrnB T1 terminator: Escherichia coli rrnB; transcription terminator T1 from the E. coli rrnB gene
   2506..2542    -  CDS            lacZα (fragment): LacZα fragment of β-galactosidase; lacZ fragment
   2559..2654    +  protein_bind   attL3: mutant version of attL; recombination site for the Gateway® LR reaction LR Clonase™
   2664..2993    +  promoter       SV40 promoter: SV40 enhancer and early promoter
