[The description below was written by a language model from this plasmid's Addgene catalogue record and pLannotate feature annotations shown in this document.]
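Description:
pMuLE ENTR SV40 L3-L2 is a small (about 3 kb) Gateway entry plasmid from the MuLE (Multiple Lentiviral Expression) modular cloning system, deposited as an empty backbone with no gene insert. It is not itself a lentiviral vector: the annotated features include no LTRs, packaging signal or other viral elements. It serves instead as a donor module whose contents are transferred into a destination vector by recombination. In E. coli it is maintained at high copy number through a ColE1/pUC-type origin and selected with kanamycin via the aph(3')-Ia (KanR) gene. The record does not name a parental backbone, but the rrnB T1 and T2 terminators upstream of the cassette, which insulate it from read-through transcription, and the short lacI and lacZα fragments are remnants typical of standard entry-vector backbones.

The functional module lies between an attL3 site and an attL2 site. Immediately after attL3 sits the SV40 enhancer/early promoter, a constitutive mammalian promoter. According to the catalogue description it is followed by a multiple cloning site, which the feature table does not annotate separately but which would fall in the region leading to attL2 on the circular map. A T7 promoter lies just outside attL2 in the backbone. A user clones a cDNA or other element into the cloning site so that it is driven by SV40. The L3-L2 flanks define the position this module takes in a MultiSite Gateway LR reaction, where it is joined in fixed order and orientation with other entry modules carrying complementary att sites. This allows several expression cassettes to be combined in a single destination vector for combinatorial genetic manipulation of mammalian cells.
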