Addgene plasmid #62096: pMuLE ENTR SV40 L3-L2
Purpose: (Empty Backbone) MuLE (Multiple Lentiviral Expression) Entry vector containing a SV40 promoter and multiple cloning site module. Compatible with MultiSite Gateway cloning
Depositing lab: Ian Frew. Depositing organization: University of Zurich. Publication: A versatile modular vector system for rapid combinatorial mammalian genetics. Albers J, Danzer C, Rechsteiner M, Lehmann H, Brandt LP, Hejhal T, Catalano A, Busenhart P, Goncalves AF, Brandt S, Bode PK, Bode-Lesniewska B, Wild PJ, Frew IJ. J Clin Invest. 2015 Mar 9. pii: 79743. doi: 10.1172/JCI79743. PubMed 25751063.
Backbone
  Vector backbone: N/A
  Vector type: Mammalian Expression ; MuLE Gateway Entry Vector
Growth in bacteria
  Bacterial resistance: Kanamycin, 50 μg/mL
  Growth temperature: 37°C
  Growth strain: DH5alpha
  Copy number: High Copy
Gene/Insert
  Gene/Insert name: None
Terms and licenses: Academic/Nonprofit Terms; Industry Terms: Not Available to Industry
How to cite: pMuLE ENTR SV40 L3-L2 was a gift from Ian Frew (Addgene plasmid # 62096 ; http://n2t.net/addgene:62096 ; RRID:Addgene_62096)
