>Addgene plasmid #62096 | pMuLE ENTR SV40 L3-L2 | addgene partial sequence | sequence record 103473 | M13-F20 5'-TGTAAAACGACGGCCAGT-3'
GACTGATAGTGACCTGTTCGTTGCAACAAATTGATGAGCAATGCTTTTTTATAATGCCAACTTTGTATAA
TAAAGTTGCTGTGGAATGTGTGTCAGTTAGGGTGTGGAAAGTCCCCAGGCTCCCCAGCAGGCAGAAGTAT
GCAAAGCATGCATCTCAATTAGTCAGCAACCAGGTGTGGAAAGTCCCCAGGCTCCCCAGCAGGCAGAAGT
ATGCAAAGCATGCATCTCAATTAGTCAGCAACCATAGTCCCGCCCCTAACTCCGCCCATCCCGCCCCTAA
CTCCGCCCAGTTCCGCCCATTCTCCGCCCCATGGCTGACTAATTTTTTTTATTTATGCAGAGGCCGAGGC
CGCCTCGGCCTCTGAGCTATTCCAGAAGTAGTGAGGAGGCTTTTTTGGAGGCCTAGGCTTTTGCAAAAAG
CTTGGTACCGAGCTCGGATCCACTAGTAACGGCCGCCAGTGTGCTGGAATTCTG
