>Addgene plasmid #62096 | pMuLE ENTR SV40 L3-L2 | addgene partial sequence | sequence record 103475 | M13-Rev 5'-CAGGAAACAGCTATGACC-3'
TGCAGCTGGATGGCAAATAATGATTTTATTTTGACTGATAGTGACCTGTTCGTTGCAACAAATTGATAAG
CAATGCTTTCTTATAATGCCAACTTTGTACAAGAAAGCTGGGTATCTAGATGCATGCTCGAGCGGCCGCC
AGTGTGATGGATATCTGCAGAATTCCAGCACACTGGCGGCCGTTACTAGTGGATCCGAGCTCGGTACCAA
GCTTTTTGCAAAAGCCTAGGCCTCCAAAAAAGCCTCCTCACTACTTCTGGAATAGCTCAGAGGCCGAGGC
GGCCTCGGCCTCTGCATAAATAAAAAAAATTAGTCAGCCATGGGGCGGAGAATGGGCGGAACTGGGCGGA
GTTAGGGGCGGGATGGGCGGAGTTAGGGGCGGGACTATGGTTGCTGACTAATTGAGATGCATGCTTTGCA
TACTTCTGCCTGCTGGGGAGCCTGGGGACTTTCCACACCTGGTTGCTGACTAATTGAGATGCATGCTTTG
CATACTTCTGCCTGCTGGGGAGCCTGGGGACTTTCCACACCCTAACTGACACACATTCCACAGCAACTTT
ATTATACAAAG
